Addgene plasmid #128738: GB1-GyrA
Purpose: Expresses GB1 fused to GyrA intein at the C-terminal
Depositing lab: Sharon Rozovsky. Depositing organization: University of Delaware. Publication: Efficient generation of hydrazides in proteins by RadA split intein. Liu J, Ekanayake O, Santoleri D, Walker K, Rozovsky S. Chembiochem. 2019 Jul 2. doi: 10.1002/cbic.201900160. PubMed 31265209.
Backbone
  Vector backbone: pTWIN1
  Backbone size w/o insert (bp): 7375
  Vector type: Bacterial Expression
Growth in bacteria
  Bacterial resistance: Ampicillin, 100 μg/mL
  Growth temperature: 37°C
  Growth strain: DH5alpha
  Copy number: High Copy
Gene/Insert
  Gene/Insert name: GB1
  Species: Streptococcus sp. group G
  Insert size (bp): 253
  Promoter: T7
  Tag / fusion protein: GyrA (C terminal on insert)
  Cloning method: Restriction Enzyme; 5′ cloning site NdeI (unknown if destroyed); 3′ cloning site SapI (unknown if destroyed)
  Sequencing primers: 5′ T7
Terms and licenses: Academic/Nonprofit Terms; Industry Terms
How to cite: GB1-GyrA was a gift from Sharon Rozovsky (Addgene plasmid # 128738 ; http://n2t.net/addgene:128738 ; RRID:Addgene_128738)
