[The description below was written by a language model from this plasmid's Addgene catalogue record and pLannotate feature annotations shown in this document.]
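Description:
GB1-GyrA is a bacterial expression plasmid built on the pTWIN1 intein-fusion backbone. It produces the GB1 domain of streptococcal protein G (Streptococcus sp. group G) fused at its C-terminus to the Mycobacterium xenopi GyrA intein. It is propagated in E. coli under ampicillin selection (bla with its own promoter) from a ColE1/pMB1-type origin. The catalogue lists it as high copy, although the annotation also shows a rop gene and a bom fragment of pBR322 ancestry. An M13 phage origin is present, along with short remnants of the tetracycline resistance gene and mbeC that appear to be non-functional backbone leftovers. The sequenced record is 6,280 nt, shorter than the listed backbone size. This is plausibly because cloning between NdeI and SapI replaced part of the original pTWIN1 cassette, though the record does not explain the difference.

The expression unit consists of a T7 promoter followed by a lac operator and the T7 gene 10 ribosome binding site. A plasmid-borne lacI gene supplies repressor, so expression is IPTG-inducible in hosts that provide T7 RNA polymerase. Two rrnB T1 terminators lie upstream to insulate the cassette, and a T7 terminator closes it. The open reading frame runs GB1, then the Mxe GyrA intein, then a chitin binding domain from Bacillus circulans chitinase A1. A small fragment annotated as a T7 gene 10B-derived solubility tag follows the chitin binding domain.

This arrangement lets the fusion be captured on chitin resin. Cleavage at the N-terminal junction of the intein can then be induced with thiols, releasing GB1 with a reactive C-terminal thioester. The associated publication concerns generating C-terminal hydrazides in proteins with inteins, so this construct likely serves as a GB1 model substrate or GyrA comparison in that work.
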