Features (pLannotate 1.2.2; 22 found; start..end, strand, type, name):
     35..139     +  promoter       AmpR promoter: bla
    140..1000    +  CDS            AmpR: β-lactamase; bla; confers resistance to ampicillin, carbenicillin, and related antibiotics
   1042..1555    -  rep_origin     M13 ori (sequence partly withheld): M13 bacteriophage origin of replication; arrow indicates direction of (+) strand synthesis
   1666..2254    +  rep_origin     ori: high-copy-number ColE1/pMB1/pBR322/pUC origin of replication
   2431..2521    -  misc_feature   bom (fragment): basis of mobility region from pBR322
   2623..2814    -  CDS            rop: Rop protein, which maintains plasmids at low copy number; rop
   2855..2965    +  CDS            mbeC (fragment): MBEC_ECOLX - Experimental evidence at protein level: Swiss-Prot protein existence level 1. Required for efficient mobilization of ColE1 plasmid and is thus essential to promote the specific transfer of the plasmid during conjugation. Probably functions by inducing DNA bending, helping the MbeA relaxase to melt the DNA around the nic site and cleave the phosphodiester bond. Binds specifically double-stranded DNA (dsDNA) containing the ColE1 oriT but does not recognize the inverted repeat (IR). From Escherichia coli.
   3000..3322    -  CDS            TcR (fragment): tetracycline efflux protein; tet; confers resistance to tetracycline
   3337..3358    -  protein_bind   CAP binding site: CAP binding activates transcription in the presence of cAMP. E. coli catabolite activator protein
   3371..4453    -  CDS            lacI: lac repressor; lacI; The lac repressor binds to the lac operator to inhibit transcription in E. coli. This inhibition can be relieved by adding lactose or isopropyl-β-D-thiogalactopyranoside (IPTG).
   4454..4531    -  promoter       lacI promoter: lacI
   4539..4632    -  CDS            TcR (fragment): tetracycline efflux protein; tet; confers resistance to tetracycline
   4684..4770    +  terminator     rrnB T1 terminator: Escherichia coli rrnB; transcription terminator T1 from the E. coli rrnB gene
   4867..4953    +  terminator     rrnB T1 terminator: Escherichia coli rrnB; transcription terminator T1 from the E. coli rrnB gene
   5088..5106    +  promoter       T7 promoter: promoter for bacteriophage T7 RNA polymerase
   5107..5131    +  protein_bind   lac operator: The lac repressor binds to the lac operator to inhibit transcription in E. coli. This inhibition can be relieved by adding lactose or isopropyl-β-D-thiogalactopyranoside (IPTG). lac repressor encoded by lacI
   5146..5168    +  RBS            RBS: efficient ribosome binding site from bacteriophage T7 gene 10 (Olins and Rangwala, 1989)
   5185..5367    +  CDS            spg (fragment): SPG1_STRSG - Experimental evidence at protein level: Swiss-Prot protein existence level 1. Binds to the constant Fc region of IgG with high affinity. From Streptococcus sp. group G.
   5350..5943    +  CDS            Mxe GyrA intein: modified GyrA intein (Southworth et al., 1999); Mycobacterium xenopi gyrA; N-terminal cleavage of this intein can be induced by thiols.
   5974..6129    +  CDS            CBD: chitin binding domain from chitinase A1 (Watanabe et al., 1994); Bacillus circulans chiA
   6151..6200    +  CDS            SET1 (fragment): solubility-enhancement tag derived from T7 phage gene 10B
   6208..6255    +  terminator     T7 terminator: transcription terminator for bacteriophage T7 RNA polymerase
>Addgene plasmid #128738 | GB1-GyrA | addgene full sequence | sequence record 252993 | Addgene NGS Result
AACTACGTCAGGTGGCACTTTTCGGGGAAATGTGCGCGGAACCCCTATTTGTTTATTTTTCTAAATACAT
TCAAATATGTATCCGCTCATGAGACAATAACCCTGATAAATGCTTCAATAATATTGAAAAAGGAAGAGTA
TGAGTATTCAACATTTCCGTGTCGCCCTTATTCCCTTTTTTGCGGCATTTTGCCTTCCTGTTTTTGCTCA
CCCAGAAACGCTGGTGAAAGTAAAAGATGCTGAAGATCAGTTGGGTGCACGAGTGGGTTACATCGAACTG
GATCTCAACAGCGGTAAGATCCTTGAGAGTTTTCGCCCCGAAGAACGTTTCCCAATGATGAGCACTTTTA
AAGTTCTGCTATGTGGCGCGGTATTATCCCGTGTTGACGCCGGGCAAGAGCAACTCGGTCGCCGCATACA
CTATTCTCAGAATGACTTGGTTGAGTACTCACCAGTCACAGAAAAGCATCTTACGGATGGCATGACAGTA
AGAGAATTATGCAGTGCTGCCATAACCATGAGTGATAACACTGCGGCCAACTTACTTCTGACAACGATCG
GAGGACCGAAGGAGCTAACCGCTTTTTTGCACAACATGGGGGATCATGTAACTCGCCTTGATCGTTGGGA
ACCGGAGCTGAATGAAGCCATACCAAACGACGAGCGTGACACCACGATGCCTGTAGCAATGGCAACAACG
TTGCGCAAACTATTAACTGGCGAACTACTTACTCTAGCTTCCCGGCAACAATTAATAGACTGGATGGAGG
CGGATAAAGTTGCAGGACCACTTCTGCGCTCGGCCCTTCCGGCTGGCTGGTTTATTGCTGATAAATCTGG
AGCCGGTGAGCGTGGGTCTCGCGGTATCATTGCAGCACTGGGGCCAGATGGTAAGCCCTCCCGTATCGTA
GTTATCTACACGACGGGGAGTCAGGCAACTATGGATGAACGAAATAGACAGATCGCTGAGATAGGTGCCT
CACTGATTAAGCATTGGTAACTGTCAGACCAAGTTTACTCATATATACTTTAGATTGATT
[38 nt withheld, positions 1041-1078]
A
[37 nt withheld, positions 1080-1116]
ATTTTGTTAAAATTCGCGTTAAATTTTTGTTAAATCAGCTCATTTTTTAACCAATAGGCCGAAATCGGCA
AAATCCCTTATAAATCAAAAGAATAGCCCGAGATAGGGT
[37 nt withheld, positions 1226-1262]
AAAGAACGTGGACTCCAACGTCAAAGG
[141 nt withheld, positions 1290-1430]
G
[125 nt withheld, positions 1432-1556]
AAAGGATCTAGGTGAAGATCCTTTTTGATAATCTCATGACCAAAATCCCTTAACGTGAGTTTTCGTTCCA
CTGAGCGTCAGACCCCGTAGAAAAGATCAAAGGATCTTCTTGAGATCCTTTTTTTCTGCGCGTAATCTGC
TGCTTGCAAACAAAAAAACCACCGCTACCAGCGGTGGTTTGTTTGCCGGATCAAGAGCTACCAACTCTTT
TTCCGAAGGTAACTGGCTTCAGCAGAGCGCAGATACCAAATACTGTCCTTCTAGTGTAGCCGTAGTTAGG
CCACCACTTCAAGAACTCTGTAGCACCGCCTACATACCTCGCTCTGCTAATCCTGTTACCAGTGGCTGCT
GCCAGTGGCGATAAGTCGTGTCTTACCGGGTTGGACTCAAGACGATAGTTACCGGATAAGGCGCAGCGGT
CGGGCTGAACGGGGGGTTCGTGCACACAGCCCAGCTTGGAGCGAACGACCTACACCGAACTGAGATACCT
ACAGCGTGAGCTATGAGAAAGCGCCACGCTTCCCGAAGGGAGAAAGGCGGACAGGTATCCGGTAAGCGGC
AGGGTCGGAACAGGAGAGCGCACGAGGGAGCTTCCAGGGGGAAACGCCTGGTATCTTTATAGTCCTGTCG
GGTTTCGCCACCTCTGACTTGAGCGTCGATTTTTGTGATGCTCGTCAGGGGGGCGGAGCCTATGGAAAAA
CGCCAGCAACGCGGCCTTTTTACGGTTCCTGGCCTTTTGCTGGCCTTTTGCTCACATGTTCTTTCCTGCG
TTATCCCCTGATTCTGTGGATAACCGTATTACCGCCTTTGAGTGAGCTGATACCGCTCGCCGCAGCCGAA
CGACCGAGCGCAGCGAGTCAGTGAGCGAGGAAGCTATGGTGCACTCTCAGTACAATCTGCTCTGATGCCG
CATAGTTAAGCCAGTATACACTCCGCTATCGCTACGTGACTGGGTCATGGCTGCGCCCCGACACCCGCCA
ACACCCGCTGACGCGCCCTGACGGGCTTGTCTGCTCCCGGCATCCGCTTACAGACAAGCTGTGACCGTCT
CCGGGAGCTGCATGTGTCAGAGGTTTTCACCGTCATCACCGAAACGCGCGAGGCAGCTGCGGTAAAGCTC
ATCAGCGTGGTCGTGCAGCGATTCACAGATGTCTGCCTGTTCATCCGCGTCCAGCTCGTTGAGTTTCTCC
AGAAGCGTTAATGTCTGGCTTCTGATAAAGCGGGCCATGTTAAGGGCGGTTTTTTCCTGTTTGGTCACTG
ATGCCTCCGTGTAAGGGGGATTTCTGTTCATGGGGGTAATGATACCGATGAAACGAGAGAGGATGCTCAC
GATACGGGTTACTGATGATGAACATGCCCGGTTACTGGAACGTTGTGAGGGTAAACAACTGGCGGTATGG
ATGCGGCGGGACCAGAGAAAAATCACTCAGGGTCAATGCCAGCCGAACGCCAGCAAGACGTAGCCCAGCG
CGTCGGCCGCCATGCCGGCGATAATGGCCTGCTTCTCGCCGAAACGTTTGGTGGCGGGACCAGTGACGAA
GGCTTGAGCGAGGGCGTGCAAGATTCCGAATACCGCAAGCGACAGGCCGATCATCGTCGCGCTCCAGCGA
AAGCGGTCCTCGCCGAAAATGACCCAGAGCGCTGCCGGCACCTGTCCTACGAGTTGCATGATAAAGAAGA
CAGTCATAAGTGCGGCGACGATAGTCATGCCCCGCGCCCACCGGAAGGAGCTGACTGGGTTGAAGGCTCT
CAAGGGCATCGGTCGAGATCCCGGTGCCTAATGAGTGAGCTAACTTACATTAATTGCGTTGCGCTCACTG
CCCGCTTTCCAGTCGGGAAACCTGTCGTGCCAGCTGCATTAATGAATCGGCCAACGCGCGGGGAGAGGCG
GTTTGCGTATTGGGCGCCAGGGTGGTTTTTCTTTTCACCAGTGAGACGGGCAACAGCTGATTGCCCTTCA
CCGCCTGGCCCTGAGAGAGTTGCAGCAAGCGGTCCACGCTGGTTTGCCCCAGCAGGCGAAAATCCTGTTT
GATGGTGGTTAACGGCGGGATATAACATGAGCTGTCTTCGGTATCGTCGTATCCCACTACCGAGATATCC
GCACCAACGCGCAGCCCGGACTCGGTAATGGCGCGCATTGCGCCCAGCGCCATCTGATCGTTGGCAACCA
GCATCGCAGTGGGAACGATGCCCTCATTCAGCATTTGCATGGTTTGTTGAAAACCGGACATGGCACTCCA
GTCGCCTTCCCGTTCCGCTATCGGCTGAATTTGATTGCGAGTGAGATATTTATGCCAGCCAGCCAGACGC
AGACGCGCCGAGACAGAACTTAATGGGCCCGCTAACAGCGCGATTTGCTGGTGACCCAATGCGACCAGAT
GCTCCACGCCCAGTCGCGTACCGTCTTCATGGGAGAAAATAATACTGTTGATGGGTGTCTGGTCAGAGAC
ATCAAGAAATAACGCCGGAACATTAGTGCAGGCAGCTTCCACAGCAATGGCATCCTGGTCATCCAGCGGA
TAGTTAATGATCAGCCCACTGACGCGTTGCGCGAGAAGATTGTGCACCGCCGCTTTACAGGCTTCGACGC
CGCTTCGTTCTACCATCGACACCACCACGCTGGCACCCAGTTGATCGGCGCGAGATTTAATCGCCGCGAC
AATTTGCGACGGCGCGTGCAGGGCCAGACTGGAGGTGGCAACGCCAATCAGCAACGACTGTTTGCCCGCC
AGTTGTTGTGCCACGCGGTTGGGAATGTAATTCAGCTCCGCCATCGCCGCTTCCACTTTTTCCCGCGTTT
TCGCAGAAACGTGGCTGGCCTGGTTCACCACGCGGGAAACGGTCTGATAAGAGACACCGGCATACTCTGC
GACATCGTATAACGTTACTGGTTTCACATTCACCACCCTGAATTGACTCTCTTCCGGGCGCTATCATGCC
ATACCGCGAAAGGTTTTGCGCCATTCGATGGTGTCCGGGATCTCGACGCTCTCCCTTATGCGACTCCTGC
ATTAGGAAGCAGCCCAGTAGTAGGTTGAGGCCGTTGAGCACCGCCGCCGCAAGGAATGGTGCATGCCGGC
ATGCCGCCCTTTCGTCTTCAAGAATTAATTCCCAATTCCCCAGGCATCAAATAAAACGAAAGGCTCAGTC
GAAAGACTGGGCCTTTCGTTTTATCTGTTGTTTGTCGGTGAACGCTCTCCTGAGTAGGACAAATCCGCCG
GGAGCGGATTTGAACGTTGCGAAGCAACGGCCCGGAGGGTGGCGGGCAGGACGCCCGCCATAAACTGCCA
GGAATTAATTCCCCAGGCATCAAATAAAACGAAAGGCTCAGTCGAAAGACTGGGCCTTTCGTTTTATCTG
TTGTTTGTCGGTGAACGCTCTCCTGAGTAGGACAAATCCGCCGGGAGCGGATTTGAACGTTGCGAAGCAA
CGGCCCGGAGGGTGGCGGGCAGGACGCCCGCCATAAACTGCCAGGAATTGGGGATCGGAATTAATTCCCG
GTTTAAACCGGGGATCTCGATCCCGCGAAATTAATACGACTCACTATAGGGGAATTGTGAGCGGATAACA
ATTCCCCTCTAGAAATAATTTTGTTTAACTTTAAGAAGGAGATATACATATGGGTCAGTACAAACTGATC
CTGAATGGCAAGACCCTGAAGGGTGAAACCACCACCGAAGCGGTCGATGCAGCGACGGCTGAAAAAGTTT
TCAAGCAATATGCGAACGATAATGGTGTTGACGGCGAGTGGACTTACGATGACGCCACGAAAACCTTTAC
CGTGACCGAGGGTTGCATCACGGGAGATGCACTAGTTGCCCTACCCGAGGGCGAGTCGGTACGCATCGCC
GACATCGTGCCGGGTGCGCGGCCCAACAGTGACAACGCCATCGACCTGAAAGTCCTTGACCGGCATGGCA
ATCCCGTGCTCGCCGACCGGCTGTTCCACTCCGGCGAGCATCCGGTGTACACGGTGCGTACGGTCGAAGG
TCTGCGTGTGACGGGCACCGCGAACCACCCGTTGTTGTGTTTGGTCGACGTCGCCGGGGTGCCGACCCTG
CTGTGGAAGCTGATCGACGAAATCAAGCCGGGCGATTACGCGGTGATTCAACGCAGCGCATTCAGCGTCG
ACTGTGCAGGTTTTGCCCGCGGGAAACCCGAATTTGCGCCCACAACCTACACAGTCGGCGTCCCTGGACT
GGTGCGTTTCTTGGAAGCACACCACCGAGACCCGGACGCCCAAGCTATCGCCGACGAGCTGACCGACGGG
CGGTTCTACTACGCGAAAGTCGCCAGTGTCACCGACGCCGGCGTGCAGCCGGTGTATAGCCTTCGTGTCG
ACACGGCAGACCACGCGTTTATCACGAACGGGTTCGTCAGCCACGCTACTGGCCTCACCGGTCTGAACTC
AGGCCTCACGACAAATCCTGGTGTATCCGCTTGGCAGGTCAACACAGCTTATACTGCGGGACAATTGGTC
ACATATAACGGCAAGACGTATAAATGTTTGCAGCCCCACACCTCCTTGGCAGGATGGGAACCATCCAACG
TTCCTGCCTTGTGGCAGCTTCAATGACTGCAGGAAGGGGATCCGGCTGCTAACAAAGCCCGAAAGGAAGC
TGAGTTGGCTGCTGCCACCGCTGAGCAATAACTAGCATAACCCCTTGGGGCCTCTAAACGGGTCTTGAGG
GGTTTTTTGCTGAAAGGAGGAACTATATCCGGAT
