>Addgene plasmid #128738 | GB1-GyrA | depositor partial sequence | sequence record 246832 | protein of interest
NNNNCCNNNATAACTGCCANNANNAATTCCCCAGGCATCNAATAAAACGAAAGGCTCNGNGAAAGACTGG
GCCTTTCGTTTTATCTGTTGTTNGTCGGTGAACGCTCTCCTGAGTAGGACAAATCCGCCGGGAGCGGATT
TGAACGTTGCGAAGCAACGGCCCGGAGGGTGGCGGGCAGGACGCCCGCCATAAACTGCCAGGAATTAATT
CCCCAGGCATCAAATAAAACGAAAGGCTCAGTCGAAAGACTGGGCCTTTCGTTTTATCTGTTGTTTGTCG
GTGAACGCTCTCCTGAGTAGGACAAATCCGCCGGGAGCGGATTTGAACGTTGCGAAGCAACGGCCCGGAG
GGTGGCGGGCAGGACGCCCGCCATAAACTGCCAGGAATTGGGGATCGGAATTAATTCCCGGTTTAAACCG
GGGATCTCGATCCCGCGAAATTAATACGACTCACTATAGGGGAATTGTGAGCGGATAACAATTCCCCTCT
AGAAATAATTTTGTTTAACTTTAAGAAGGAGATATACATATGGGTCAGTACAAACTGATCCTGAATGGCA
AGACCCTGAAGGGTGAAACCACCACCGAAGCGGTCGATGCAGCGACGGCTGAAAAAGTTTTCAAGCAATA
TGCGAACGATAATGGTGTTGACGGCGAGTGGACTTACGATGACGCCACGAAAACCTTTACCGTGACCGAG
GGTTGCATCACGGGAGATGCACTAGTTGCCCTACCCGAGGGCGAGTCGGTACGCATCGCCGACATCGTGC
CGGGTGCGCGGCCCAACNNNACNNNNNNNNNNNNNNG
